>Addgene plasmid #56587 | EYFP-Cx43-7 | addgene full sequence | sequence record 357024 | Addgene NGS Result
CGTTACATAACTTACGGTAAATGGCCCGCCTGGCTGACCGCCCAACGACCCCCGCCCATTGACGTCAATA
ATGACGTATGTTCCCATAGTAACGCCAATAGGGACTTTCCATTGACGTCAATGGGTGGAGTATTTACGGT
AAACTGCCCACTTGGCAGTACATCAAGTGTATCATATGCCAAGTACGCCCCCTATTGACGTCAATGACGG
TAAATGGCCCGCCTGGCATTATGCCCAGTACATGACCTTATGGGACTTTCCTACTTGGCAGTACATCTAC
GTATTAGTCATCGCTATTACCATGGTGATGCGGTTTTGGCAGTACATCAATGGGCGTGGATAGCGGTTTG
ACTCACGGGGATTTCCAAGTCTCCACCCCATTGACGTCAATGGGAGTTTGTTTTGGCACCAAAATCAACG
GGACTTTCCAAAATGTCGTAACAACTCCGCCCCATTGACGCAAATGGGCGGTAGGCGTGTACGGTGGGAG
GTCTATATAAGCAGAGCTGGTTTAGTGAACCGTCAGATCCGCTAGCGCTACCGGACTCAGATCTCGAGCT
CAAGCTTCGAATTCGGCAGCACTTTTCTTTCATTGGGGGGAAGGCGTGAGGAAAGTACCAAACAGCAGCA
GACTTTTAAACTTTAAACAGACAGGTCTGAGAGCCTGAACTCTCATTTTTCCTTTGACTTCAGCCTCCAA
GGAGTTCCACCAACTTTGGCGCGCCGGCTTCACTTTCATTAAGTGAAAGAGAGGTGCCCAGACATGGGTG
ACTGGAGTGCCTTGGGGAAGCTTCTGGACAAGGTCCAAGCCTACTCCACCGCTGGAGGGAAGGTGTGGCT
GTCAGTGCTCTTCATATTCAGAATCCTGCTCCTGGGGACAGCTGTTGAGTCAGCTTGGGGTGATGAACAG
TCTGCCTTTCGCTGTAACACTCAACAACCTGGCTGCGAAAACGTCTGCTATGACAAGTCCTTCCCCATCT
CTCACGTGCGCTTCTGGGTCCTTCAGATCATATTCGTGTCTGTGCCCACACTCCTGTACTTGGCCCATGT
GTTCTATGTGATGAGGAAGGAAGAGAAGCTAAACAAGAAAGAAGAGGAGCTCAAAGTGGCCCAGACTGAC
GGGGTCAACGTGGAGATGCACCTGAAGCAGATTGAAATCAAGAAGTTCAAGTACGGGATTGAAGAGCACG
GCAAGGTGAAAATGAGGGGCGGCTTGCTGAGAACCTACATCATCAGCATCCTCTTCAAGTCTGTCTTCGA
GGTGGCCTTCCTGCTCATCCAGTGGTACATCTATGGGTTCAGCTTGAGCGCGGTCTACACCTGCAAGAGA
GATCCCTGCCCCCACCAGGTAGACTGCTTCCTCTCACGTCCCACGGAGAAAACCATCTTCATCATCTTCA
TGCTGGTGGTGTCCTTGGTGTCTCTCGCTTTGAACATCATTGAGCTCTTCTACGTCTTCTTCAAGGGCGT
TAAGGATCGCGTGAAGGGAAGAAGCGATCCTTACCACGCCACCACTGGCCCACTGAGCCCATCAAAAGAC
TGCGGATCTCCAAAATACGCCTACTTCAATGGCTGCTCCTCACCAACGGCTCCACTCTCGCCTATGTCTC
CTCCTGGGTACAAGCTGGTTACTGGTGACAGAAACAATTCCTCGTGCCGCAATTACAACAAGCAAGCTAG
CGAGCAAAACTGGGCGAACTACAGCGCAGAGCAAAATCGCATGGGGCAGGCCGGAAGCACCATCTCCAAC
TCGCACGCCCAGCCGTTCGATTTCCCCGACGACAACCAGAATGCCAAAAAAGTTGCTGCTGGACATGAAC
TCCAGCCATTAGCCATCGTGGACCAACGACCTTCCAGCAGAGCCAGCAGCCGCGCCAGCAGCAGGCCTCG
GCCTGATGACCTGGAGATTGCGGATCCACCGGTCGCCACCATGGTGAGCAAGGGCGAGGAGCTGTTCACC
GGGGTGGTGCCCATCCTGGTCGAGCTGGACGGCGACGTAAACGGCCACAAGTTCAGCGTGTCCGGCGAGG
GCGAGGGCGATGCCACCTACGGCAAGCTGACCCTGAAGTTCATCTGCACCACCGGCAAGCTGCCCGTGCC
CTGGCCCACCCTCGTGACCACCTTCGGCTACGGCCTGCAGTGCTTCGCCCGCTACCCCGACCACATGAAG
CAGCACGACTTCTTCAAGTCCGCCATGCCCGAAGGCTACGTCCAGGAGCGCACCATCTTCTTCAAGGACG
ACGGCAACTACAAGACCCGCGCCGAGGTGAAGTTCGAGGGCGACACCCTGGTGAACCGCATCGAGCTGAA
GGGCATCGACTTCAAGGAGGACGGCAACATCCTGGGGCACAAGCTGGAGTACAACTACAACAGCCACAAC
GTCTATATCATGGCCGACAAGCAGAAGAACGGCATCAAGGTGAACTTCAAGATCCGCCACAACATCGAGG
ACGGCAGCGTGCAGCTCGCCGACCACTACCAGCAGAACACCCCCATCGGCGACGGCCCCGTGCTGCTGCC
CGACAACCACTACCTGAGCTACCAGTCCGCCCTGAGCAAAGACCCCAACGAGAAGCGCGATCACATGGTC
CTGCTGGAGTTCGTGACCGCCGCCGGGATCACTCTCGGCATGGACGAGCTGTACAAGTAAAGCGGCCGCG
ACTCTAGATCATAATCAGCCATACCACATTTGTAGAGGTTTTACTTGCTTTAAAAAACCTCCCACACCTC
CCCCTGAACCTGAAACATAAAATGAATGCAATTGTTGTTGTTAACTTGTTTATTGCAGCTTATAATGGTT
ACAAATAAAGCAATAGCATCACAAATTTCACAAATAAAGCATTTTTTTCACTGCATTCTAGTTGTGGTTT
GTCCAAACTCATCAATGTATCTTAAGGCGTAAATTGTAAGCGTTAATATTTTGTTAAAATTCGCGTTAAA
TTTTTGTTAAATCAGCTCATTTTTTAACCAATAGGCCGAAATCGGCAAAATCCCTTATAAATCAAAAGAA
TAGACCGAGATAGGGT
[37 nt withheld, positions 3027-3063]
AAAGAACGTGGACTCCAACGTCAAAGG
[49 nt withheld, positions 3091-3139]
T
[91 nt withheld, positions 3141-3231]
G
[124 nt withheld, positions 3233-3356]
CAGGTGGCACTTTTCGGGGAAATGTGCGCGGAACCCCTATTTGTTTATTTTTCTAAATACATTCAAATAT
GTATCCGCTCATGAGACAATAACCCTGATAAATGCTTCAATAATATTGAAAAAGGAAGAGTCCTGAGGCG
GAAAGAACCAGCTGTGGAATGTGTGTCAGTTAGGGTGTGGAAAGTCCCCAGGCTCCCCAGCAGGCAGAAG
TATGCAAAGCATGCATCTCAATTAGTCAGCAACCAGGTGTGGAAAGTCCCCAGGCTCCCCAGCAGGCAGA
AGTATGCAAAGCATGCATCTCAATTAGTCAGCAACCATAGTCCCGCCCCTAACTCCGCCCATCCCGCCCC
TAACTCCGCCCAGTTCCGCCCATTCTCCGCCCCATGGCTGACTAATTTTTTTTATTTATGCAGAGGCCGA
GGCCGCCTCGGCCTCTGAGCTATTCCAGAAGTAGTGAGGAGGCTTTTTTGGAGGCCTAGGCTTTTGCAAA
GATCGATCAAGAGACAGGATGAGGATCGTTTCGCATGATTGAACAAGATGGATTGCACGCAGGTTCTCCG
GCCGCTTGGGTGGAGAGGCTATTCGGCTATGACTGGGCACAACAGACAATCGGCTGCTCTGATGCCGCCG
TGTTCCGGCTGTCAGCGCAGGGGCGCCCGGTTCTTTTTGTCAAGACCGACCTGTCCGGTGCCCTGAATGA
ACTGCAAGACGAGGCAGCGCGGCTATCGTGGCTGGCCACGACGGGCGTTCCTTGCGCAGCTGTGCTCGAC
GTTGTCACTGAAGCGGGAAGGGACTGGCTGCTATTGGGCGAAGTGCCGGGGCAGGATCTCCTGTCATCTC
ACCTTGCTCCTGCCGAGAAAGTATCCATCATGGCTGATGCAATGCGGCGGCTGCATACGCTTGATCCGGC
TACCTGCCCATTCGACCACCAAGCGAAACATCGCATCGAGCGAGCACGTACTCGGATGGAAGCCGGTCTT
GTCGATCAGGATGATCTGGACGAAGAGCATCAGGGGCTCGCGCCAGCCGAACTGTTCGCCAGGCTCAAGG
CGAGCATGCCCGACGGCGAGGATCTCGTCGTGACCCATGGCGATGCCTGCTTGCCGAATATCATGGTGGA
AAATGGCCGCTTTTCTGGATTCATCGACTGTGGCCGGCTGGGTGTGGCGGACCGCTATCAGGACATAGCG
TTGGCTACCCGTGATATTGCTGAAGAGCTTGGCGGCGAATGGGCTGACCGCTTCCTCGTGCTTTACGGTA
TCGCCGCTCCCGATTCGCAGCGCATCGCCTTCTATCGCCTTCTTGACGAGTTCTTCTGAGCGGGACTCTG
GGGTTCGAAATGACCGACCAAGCGACGCCCAACCTGCCATCACGAGATTTCGATTCCACCGCCGCCTTCT
ATGAAAGGTTGGGCTTCGGAATCGTTTTCCGGGACGCCGGCTGGATGATCCTCCAGCGCGGGGATCTCAT
GCTGGAGTTCTTCGCCCACCCTAGGGGGAGGCTAACTGAAACACGGAAGGAGACAATACCGGAAGGAACC
CGCGCTATGACGGCAATAAAAAGACAGAATAAAACGCACGGTGTTGGGTCGTTTGTTCATAAACGCGGGG
TTCGGTCCCAGGGCTGGCACTCTGTCGATACCCCACCGAGACCCCATTGGGGCCAATACGCCCGCGTTTC
TTCCTTTTCCCCACCCCACCCCCCAAGTTCGGGTGAAGGCCCAGGGCTCGCAGCCAACGTCGGGGCGGCA
GGCCCTGCCATAGCCTCAGGTTACTCATATATACTTTAGATTGATTTAAAACTTCATTTTTAATTTAAAA
GGATCTAGGTGAAGATCCTTTTTGATAATCTCATGACCAAAATCCCTTAACGTGAGTTTTCGTTCCACTG
AGCGTCAGACCCCGTAGAAAAGATCAAAGGATCTTCTTGAGATCCTTTTTTTCTGCGCGTAATCTGCTGC
TTGCAAACAAAAAAACCACCGCTACCAGCGGTGGTTTGTTTGCCGGATCAAGAGCTACCAACTCTTTTTC
CGAAGGTAACTGGCTTCAGCAGAGCGCAGATACCAAATACTGTTCTTCTAGTGTAGCCGTAGTTAGGCCA
CCACTTCAAGAACTCTGTAGCACCGCCTACATACCTCGCTCTGCTAATCCTGTTACCAGTGGCTGCTGCC
AGTGGCGATAAGTCGTGTCTTACCGGGTTGGACTCAAGACGATAGTTACCGGATAAGGCGCAGCGGTCGG
GCTGAACGGGGGGTTCGTGCACACAGCCCAGCTTGGAGCGAACGACCTACACCGAACTGAGATACCTACA
GCGTGAGCTATGAGAAAGCGCCACGCTTCCCGAAGGGAGAAAGGCGGACAGGTATCCGGTAAGCGGCAGG
GTCGGAACAGGAGAGCGCACGAGGGAGCTTCCAGGGGGAAACGCCTGGTATCTTTATAGTCCTGTCGGGT
TTCGCCACCTCTGACTTGAGCGTCGATTTTTGTGATGCTCGTCAGGGGGGCGGAGCCTATGGAAAAACGC
CAGCAACGCGGCCTTTTTACGGTTCCTGGCCTTTTGCTGGCCTTTTGCTCACATGTTCTTTCCTGCGTTA
TCCCCTGATTCTGTGGATAACCGTATTACCGCCATGCATTAGTTATTAATAGTAATCAATTACGGGGTCA
TTAGTTCATAGCCCATATATGGAGTTCCG
Features (pLannotate 1.2.2; 16 found; start..end, strand, type, name):
      1..304     +  enhancer       CMV enhancer: human cytomegalovirus immediate early enhancer
    305..508     +  promoter       CMV promoter: human cytomegalovirus (CMV) immediate early promoter
    562..765     +  ncRNA          IRES Cx43: Accession: RF00487 - Connexin-43 internal ribosome entry site (IRES)
    764..1909    +  CDS            Gja1: CXA1_RAT - Also known as Cxn-43. Experimental evidence at protein level: Swiss-Prot protein existence level 1. Gap junction protein that acts as a regulator of bladder capacity. A gap junction consists of a cluster of closely packed pairs of transmembrane channels, the connexons, through which materials of low MW diffuse from one cell to a neighboring cell. Negative regulator of bladder functional capacity: acts by enhancing intercellular electrical and chemical transmission, thus sensitizing bladder muscles to cholinergic neural stimuli and causing them to contract (By similarity). May play a
   1931..2650    +  CDS            EYFP: enhanced YFP mammalian codon-optimized
   2667..2750    +  CDS            large T antigen (fragment): large T antigen from SV40 (simian virus 40)
   2773..2894    +  polyA_signal   SV40 poly(A) signal: SV40 polyadenylation signal
   2928..3356    -  rep_origin     f1 ori (sequence partly withheld): f1 bacteriophage origin of replication; arrow indicates direction of (+) strand synthesis
   3383..3487    +  promoter       AmpR promoter: bla
   3489..3846    +  promoter       SV40 promoter: SV40 enhancer and early promoter
   3881..4675    +  CDS            NeoR/KanR: aminoglycoside phosphotransferase from Tn5; aph(3')-II (or nptII); confers resistance to neomycin, kanamycin, and G418 (Geneticin®)
   4696..4848    +  CDS            ble (fragment): BLE_KLEPN - Experimental evidence at protein level: Swiss-Prot protein existence level 1. Binding protein with a strong affinity to the bleomycin family of antibiotics. Binds to CL990; an antimitotic-antibiotic compound. From Klebsiella pneumoniae.
   4907..4954    +  polyA_signal   HSV TK poly(A) signal: herpes simplex virus thymidine kinase polyadenylation signal (Cole and Stacy, 1985)
   5045..5061    -  polyA_signal   bGH poly(A) signal (fragment): bovine growth hormone polyadenylation signal
   5283..5871    +  rep_origin     ori: high-copy-number ColE1/pMB1/pBR322/pUC origin of replication
   5986..6045    +  enhancer       CMV enhancer (fragment): human cytomegalovirus immediate early enhancer
