>Addgene plasmid #56587 | EYFP-Cx43-7 | analyzer sequence | sequence record 87476
CAGATCCGCTAGCGCTACCGGACTCAGATCTCGAGCTCAAGCTTCGAATTCGGCAGCACTTTTCTTTCAT
TGGGGGGAAGGCGTGAGGAAAGTACCAAACAGCAGCAGACTTTTAAACTTTAAACAGACAGGTCTGAGAG
CCTGAACTCTCATTTTTCCTTTGACTTCAGCCTCCAAGGAGTTCCACCAACTTTGGCGCGCCGGCTTCAC
TTTCATTAAGTGAAAGAGAGGTGCCCAGACATGGGTGACTGGAGTGCCTTGGGGAAGCTTCTGGACAAGG
TCCAAGCCTACTCCACCGCTGGAGGGAAGGTGTGGCTGTCAGTGCTCTTCATATTCAGAATCCTGCTCCT
GGGGACAGCTGTTGAGTCAGCTTGGGGTGATGAACAGTCTGCCTTTCGCTGTAACACTCAACAACCTGGC
TGCGAAAACGTCTGCTATGACAAGTCCTTCCCCATCTCTCACGTGCGCTTCTGGGTCCTTCAGATCATAT
TCGTGTCTGTGCCCACACTCCTGTACTTGGCCCATGTGTTCTATGTGATGAGGAAGGAAGAGAAGCTAAA
CAAGAAAGAAGAGGAGCTCAAAGTGGCCCAGACTGACGGGGTCAACGTGGAGATGCACCTGAAGCAGATT
GAAATCAAGAAGTTCAAGTACGGGATTGAAGAGCACGGCAAGGTGAAAATGAGGGGCGGCTTGCTGAGAA
CCTACATCATCAGCATCCTCTTCAAGTCTGTCTTCGAGGTGGCCTTCCTGCTCATCCAGTGGTACATCTA
TGGGTTCAGCTTGAGCGCGGTCTACACCTGCAAGAGAGATCCCTGCCCCCACCAGGTAGACTGCTTCCTC
TCACGTCCCACGGAGAAAACCATCTTCATCATCTTCATGCTGGTGGTGTCCTTGGTGTCTCTCGCTTTGA
ACATCATTGAGCTCTTCTACGTCTTCTTCAAAGGCGTTAAGGATCGCGTGAAGGGAAGAAGCGATCCTTA
CCACGCCACCACTGGCCCACTGAGCCCATCAAAAGACTGCGGATCTCCAAAATACGCCTACTTCAATGGC
TGCTCCTCACCAACGGCTCCACTCTCGCCTATGTCTCCTCCTGGGTACAAGCTGGTTACTGGTGACAGAA
ACAATTCCTCGTGCCGCAATTACAACAAGCAAGCTAGCGAGCAAAACTGGGCGAACTACAGCGCAGAGCA
AAATCGCATGGGGCAGGCCGGAAGCACCATCTCCAACTCGCACGCCCAGCCGTTCGATTTCCCCGACGAC
AACCAGAATGCCAAAAAAGTTGCTGCTGGACATGAACTCCAGCCATTAGCCATCGTGGACCAACGACCTT
CCAGCAGAGCCAGCAGCCGCGCCAGCAGCAGGCCTCGGCCTGATGACCTGGAGATTGCGGATCCACCGGT
CGCCACCATGGTGAGCAAGGGCGAGGAGCTGTTCACCGGGGTGGTGCCCATCCTGGTCGAGCTGGACGGC
GACGTAAACGGCCACAAGTTCAGCGTGTCCGGCGAGGGCGAGGGCGATGCCACCTACGGCAAGCTGACCC
TGAAGTTCATCTGCACCACCGGCAAGCTGCCCGTGCCCTGGCCCACCCTCGTGACCACCTTCGGCTACGG
CCTGCAGTGCTTCGCCCGCTACCCCGACCACATGAAGCAGCACGACTTCTTCAAGTCCGCCATGCCCGAA
GGCTACGTCCAGGAGCGCACCATCTTCTTCAAGGACGACGGCAACTACAAGACCCGCGCCGAGGTGAAGT
TCGAGGGCGACACCCTGGTGAACCGCATCGAGCTGAAGGGCATCGACTTCAAGGAGGACGGCAACATCCT
GGGGCACAAGCTGGAGTACAACTACAACAGCCACAACGTCTATATCATGGCCGACAAGCAGAAGAACGGC
ATCAAGGTGAACTTCAAGATCCGCCACAACATCGAGGACGGCAGCGTGCAGCTCGCCGACCACTACCAGC
AGAACACCCCCATCGGCGACGGCCCCGTGCTGCTGCCCGACAACCACTACCTGAGCTACCAGTCCGCCCT
GAGCAAAGACCCCAACGAGAAGCGCGATCACATGGTCCTGCTGGAGTTCGTGACCGCCGCCGGGATCACT
CTCGGCATGGACGAGCTGTACAAGTAAAGCGGCCGCGACTCTAGATCATAATCAGCCATACCACATGAG
Features (pLannotate 1.2.2; 3 found; start..end, strand, type, name):
     39..242     +  ncRNA          IRES Cx43: Accession: RF00487 - Connexin-43 internal ribosome entry site (IRES)
    241..1386    +  CDS            Gja1: CXA1_RAT - Also known as Cxn-43. Experimental evidence at protein level: Swiss-Prot protein existence level 1. Gap junction protein that acts as a regulator of bladder capacity. A gap junction consists of a cluster of closely packed pairs of transmembrane channels, the connexons, through which materials of low MW diffuse from one cell to a neighboring cell. Negative regulator of bladder functional capacity: acts by enhancing intercellular electrical and chemical transmission, thus sensitizing bladder muscles to cholinergic neural stimuli and causing them to contract (By similarity). May play a
   1408..2127    +  CDS            EYFP: enhanced YFP mammalian codon-optimized
