[The description below was written by a language model from this plasmid's Addgene catalogue record and pLannotate feature annotations shown in this document.]
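Description:
EYFP-Cx43-7 is a mammalian expression plasmid that produces rat connexin 43 (Gja1, the alpha-1 gap junction protein) fused at its C terminus to enhanced yellow fluorescent protein. The full sequence record is 6,045 nt and has the layout of an N1-type fluorescent-protein fusion vector. The human CMV immediate-early enhancer and promoter drive the Cx43 coding sequence, which is followed after a short linker by mammalian codon-optimized EYFP and an SV40 polyadenylation signal. The region just upstream of the Cx43 start codon is annotated as the connexin-43 IRES. This suggests that part of the native 5′ untranslated region was carried over with the cDNA, not that a bicistronic design was intended. A second, 2,169 nt partial record covers only this 5′ UTR–Cx43–EYFP segment and agrees with the full sequence.

In bacteria the plasmid is propagated through a high-copy ColE1/pUC-type origin, and an f1 origin is also present. A single Tn5 aminoglycoside phosphotransferase (NeoR/KanR) gene provides both selections. It is expressed from a bacterial bla promoter for kanamycin resistance in E. coli, and from the SV40 enhancer/early promoter with an HSV TK polyadenylation signal for G418 selection of stably transfected mammalian cells. The short large T antigen, ble and bGH poly(A) fragments in the annotation appear to be backbone remnants or partial matches, not functional elements.

The depositor lists excitation and emission maxima of 513 and 527 nm for the tag. The record does not state a specific use, but a construct of this kind serves as a fluorescent marker for Cx43, allowing imaging of connexin trafficking and gap junction plaques in live or fixed cells.
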