Addgene plasmid #56587: EYFP-Cx43-7
Depositing lab: Michael Davidson. Depositing organization: Florida State University, Tallahassee.
Backbone
  Vector backbone: EYFP
  Backbone size w/o insert (bp): 4750
  Vector type: Mammalian Expression
  Selectable markers: Neomycin (select with G418)
Growth in bacteria
  Bacterial resistance: Kanamycin, 50 μg/mL
  Growth temperature: 37°C
  Growth strain: DH5alpha
  Copy number: High Copy
Gene/Insert
  Gene/Insert name: Cx43 (alt names: Rat Alpha-1 Connexin 43; NM_012567.2)
  Species: R. norvegicus (rat)
  Promoter: CMV
  Tag / fusion protein: EYFP (C terminal on backbone)
  Cloning method: Unknown
  Sequencing primers: 5′ CMV-F; 3′ SV40pA-R
Terms and licenses: Academic/Nonprofit Terms; Industry Terms
Depositor comments: R. norvegicus (rat) Alpha-1 Connexin 43. Excitation = 513; Emission = 527
How to cite: EYFP-Cx43-7 was a gift from Michael Davidson (Addgene plasmid # 56587 ; http://n2t.net/addgene:56587 ; RRID:Addgene_56587)
